Addgene plasmid #143004: TFORF2832
Purpose: Lentiviral vector for overexpressing transcription factor ORFs with unique 24-bp barcodes. Barcodes facilitate identification of transcription factors in pooled screens.
Depositing lab: Feng Zhang. Depositing organization: Broad Institute. Publication: A transcription factor atlas of directed differentiation. Joung J, Ma S, Tay T, Geiger-Schuller KR, Kirchgatterer PC, Verdine VK, Guo B, Arias-Garcia MA, Allen WE, Singh A, Kuksenko O, Abudayyeh OO, Gootenberg JS, Fu Z, Macrae RK, Buenrostro JD, Regev A, Zhang F. Cell. 2023 Jan 5;186(1):209-229.e26. doi: 10.1016/j.cell.2022.11.026. PubMed 36608654.
Backbone
  Vector backbone: pLX_TRC317
  Backbone manufacturer: Broad Institute Genetic Perturbation Platform
  Backbone size w/o insert (bp): 8264
  Vector type: Mammalian Expression, Lentiviral
  Selectable markers: Puromycin
Growth in bacteria
  Bacterial resistance: Ampicillin, 100 μg/mL
  Growth temperature: 37°C
  Growth strain: NEB Stable
  Copy number: High Copy
Gene/Insert
  Gene/Insert name: IKZF3
  Species: H. sapiens (human)
  Insert size (bp): 1529
  Entrez Gene: IKZF3 (a.k.a. AIO, AIOLOS, IMD84, ZNFN1A3)
  Promoter: EF1a
  Cloning method: Unknown
  Sequencing primers: 5′ GGGTGGAGACTGAAGTTAGGCCAG; 3′ CACATAGCGTAAAAGGAGCAACATAG
Terms and licenses: Academic/Nonprofit Terms; Industry Terms: Not Available to Industry
Depositor comments: NM_001257408,ENST00000535189 . The transcription factor ORF portion of this plasmid was synthesized by Genewiz. Please test multiple small colonies in case of plasmid recombination. To make this collection available in a timely manner, a portion of this collection was not fully sequenced by Addgene. If an Addgene verified full plasmid sequence is not available, please contact us prior to placing an order to request the full sequence.
How to cite: TFORF2832 was a gift from Feng Zhang (Addgene plasmid # 143004 ; http://n2t.net/addgene:143004 ; RRID:Addgene_143004)
