[The description below was written by a language model from this plasmid's Addgene catalogue record and pLannotate feature annotations shown in this document.]
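Description:
TFORF2832 is a lentiviral mammalian expression plasmid built on the pLX_TRC317 backbone. It carries the human transcription factor IKZF3 (Aiolos), a zinc-finger regulator of lymphocyte differentiation with roles in B-cell differentiation, proliferation and maturation. The synthesized ORF lies directly downstream of a full-length EF-1α promoter, which drives strong constitutive expression, and is followed by a WPRE that enhances transcript stability and expression. According to the record, each plasmid in this collection also carries a unique 24-bp barcode for identifying the transcription factor. The barcode is not annotated as its own feature. It may lie in the short stretch between the ORF and the WPRE, where only a small U6-like fragment is called, but the record does not state its position.

The viral framework is third-generation in style. An RSV promoter fused to a truncated HIV-1 5' LTR drives genomic RNA production. It is followed by the Ψ packaging signal with a gag fragment, the RRE for Rev-dependent nuclear export, a cPPT/CTS, and a self-inactivating ΔU3 3' LTR. An SV40 poly(A) signal follows the 3' LTR. Upstream of the EF-1α cassette, an SV40 early promoter/origin drives puromycin N-acetyltransferase, allowing selection of transduced cells. In bacteria the plasmid is maintained through a high-copy ColE1/pUC-type origin and ampicillin resistance. An f1 origin and remnants of lac, T7 and T3 elements also remain in the backbone. The depositor notes that recombination can occur during propagation, which is common for LTR-containing vectors.

The construct belongs to a barcoded transcription factor ORF library. It is intended for overexpression studies, especially pooled screens of directed differentiation in which barcode sequencing shows which factor each cell received.
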