Features (pLannotate 1.2.2; 31 found; start..end, strand, type, name):
      5..231     +  promoter       RSV promoter: Rous sarcoma virus enhancer/promoter
    232..412     +  LTR            5' LTR (truncated): truncated 5' long terminal repeat (LTR) from HIV-1
    459..584     +  misc_feature   HIV-1 Ψ: packaging signal of human immunodeficiency virus type 1
    568..931     +  CDS            HIV-1 gag (fragment): gag protein from human immunodeficiency virus 1; gag
   1077..1310    +  misc_feature   RRE: The Rev response element (RRE) of HIV-1 allows for Rev-dependent mRNA export from the nucleus to the cytoplasm.
   1687..1713    +  CDS            Rev (fragment): human immunodeficiency virus 1 (HIV-1) Rev protein; rev; enhances nuclear export of unspliced and incompletely spliced viral mRNAs
   1720..1743    +  promoter       SV40 promoter (fragment): SV40 early promoter
   1744..1815    +  promoter       SV40 promoter (fragment): SV40 enhancer and early promoter
   1839..1974    +  rep_origin     SV40 ori: SV40 origin of replication
   2020..2616    +  CDS            PuroR (fragment): puromycin N-acetyltransferase; pac from Streptomyces; confers resistance to puromycin
   2665..2782    +  misc_feature   cPPT/CTS: central polypurine tract and central termination sequence of HIV-1
   2847..2913    +  CDS            small t antigen (fragment): SV40 (simian virus 40) small t antigen
   2920..4098    +  promoter       EF-1α promoter: strong constitutive promoter for human elongation factor EF-1α
   4115..5539    +  CDS            IKZF3 (fragment): IKZF3_HUMAN - Also known as ZNFN1A3. Experimental evidence at protein level: Swiss-Prot protein existence level 1. Transcription factor that plays an important role in the regulation of lymphocyte differentiation. Plays an essential role in regulation of B-cell differentiation, proliferation and maturation to an effector state. Involved in regulating BCL2 expression and controlling apoptosis in T-cells in an IL2-dependent manner. From Homo sapiens (Human).
   5555..5608    +  promoter       U6 promoter (fragment): RNA polymerase III promoter for human U6 snRNA
   5650..6238    +  misc_feature   WPRE: woodchuck hepatitis virus posttranscriptional regulatory element
   6289..6308    +  misc_feature   cPPT/CTS (fragment): central polypurine tract and central termination sequence of HIV-1
   6310..6543    +  LTR            3' LTR (ΔU3): self-inactivating 3' long terminal repeat (LTR) from HIV-1
   6621..6742    +  polyA_signal   SV40 poly(A) signal: SV40 polyadenylation signal
   6782..6917    +  rep_origin     SV40 ori: SV40 origin of replication
   6938..6956    -  promoter       T7 promoter: promoter for bacteriophage T7 RNA polymerase
   6964..7119    +  CDS            lacZα (fragment): LacZα fragment of β-galactosidase; lacZ fragment
   7124..7552    +  rep_origin     f1 ori (sequence partly withheld): f1 bacteriophage origin of replication; arrow indicates direction of (+) strand synthesis
   7605..7709    +  promoter       AmpR promoter: bla
   7710..8570    +  CDS            AmpR: β-lactamase; bla; confers resistance to ampicillin, carbenicillin, and related antibiotics
   8741..9329    +  rep_origin     ori: high-copy-number ColE1/pMB1/pBR322/pUC origin of replication
   9512..9604    +  CDS            lacI (fragment): lac repressor; lacI; The lac repressor binds to the lac operator to inhibit transcription in E. coli. This inhibition can be relieved by adding lactose or isopropyl-β-D-thiogalactopyranoside (IPTG).
   9617..9638    +  protein_bind   CAP binding site: CAP binding activates transcription in the presence of cAMP. E. coli catabolite activator protein
   9653..9683    +  promoter       lac promoter: promoter for the E. coli lac operon
   9691..9707    +  protein_bind   lac operator: The lac repressor binds to the lac operator to inhibit transcription in E. coli. This inhibition can be relieved by adding lactose or isopropyl-β-D-thiogalactopyranoside (IPTG). lac repressor encoded by lacI
   9752..9770    +  promoter       T3 promoter: promoter for bacteriophage T3 RNA polymerase
>Addgene plasmid #143004 | TFORF2832 | addgene full sequence | sequence record 397314 | Addgene NGS Result
TTAATGTAGTCTTATGCAATACTCTTGTAGTCTTGCAACATGGTAACGATGAGTTAGCAACATGCCTTAC
AAGGAGAGAAAAAGCACCGTGCATGCCGATTGGTGGAAGTAAGGTGGTACGATCGTGCCTTATTAGGAAG
GCAACAGACGGGTCTGACATGGATTGGACGAACCACTGAATTGCCGCATTGCAGAGATATTGTATTTAAG
TGCCTAGCTCGATACATAAACGGGTCTCTCTGGTTAGACCAGATCTGAGCCTGGGAGCTCTCTGGCTAAC
TAGGGAACCCACTGCTTAAGCCTCAATAAAGCTTGCCTTGAGTGCTTCAAGTAGTGTGTGCCCGTCTGTT
GTGTGACTCTGGTAACTAGAGATCCCTCAGACCCTTTTAGTCAGTGTGGAAAATCTCTAGCAGTGGCGCC
CGAACAGGGACTTGAAAGCGAAAGGGAAACCAGAGGAGCTCTCTCGACGCAGGACTCGGCTTGCTGAAGC
GCGCACGGCAAGAGGCGAGGGGCGGCGACTGGTGAGTACGCCAAAAATTTTGACTAGCGGAGGCTAGAAG
GAGAGAGATGGGTGCGAGAGCGTCAGTATTAAGCGGGGGAGAATTAGATCGCGATGGGAAAAAATTCGGT
TAAGGCCAGGGGGAAAGAAAAAATATAAATTAAAACATATAGTATGGGCAAGCAGGGAGCTAGAACGATT
CGCAGTTAATCCTGGCCTGTTAGAAACATCAGAAGGCTGTAGACAAATACTGGGACAGCTACAACCATCC
CTTCAGACAGGATCAGAAGAACTTAGATCATTATATAATACAGTAGCAACCCTCTATTGTGTGCATCAAA
GGATAGAGATAAAAGACACCAAGGAAGCTTTAGACAAGATAGAGGAAGAGCAAAACAAAAGTAAGACCAC
CGCACAGCAAGCGGCCGCTGATCTTCAGACCTGGAGGAGGAGATATGAGGGACAATTGGAGAAGTGAATT
ATATAAATATAAAGTAGTAAAAATTGAACCATTAGGAGTAGCACCCACCAAGGCAAAGAGAAGAGTGGTG
CAGAGAGAAAAAAGAGCAGTGGGAATAGGAGCTTTGTTCCTTGGGTTCTTGGGAGCAGCAGGAAGCACTA
TGGGCGCAGCGTCAATGACGCTGACGGTACAGGCCAGACAATTATTGTCTGGTATAGTGCAGCAGCAGAA
CAATTTGCTGAGGGCTATTGAGGCGCAACAGCATCTGTTGCAACTCACAGTCTGGGGCATCAAGCAGCTC
CAGGCAAGAATCCTGGCTGTGGAAAGATACCTAAAGGATCAACAGCTCCTGGGGATTTGGGGTTGCTCTG
GAAAACTCATTTGCACCACTGCTGTGCCTTGGAATGCTAGTTGGAGTAATAAATCTCTGGAACAGATTTG
GAATCACACGACCTGGATGGAGTGGGACAGAGAAATTAACAATTACACAAGCTTAATACACTCCTTAATT
GAAGAATCGCAAAACCAGCAAGAAAAGAATGAACAAGAATTATTGGAATTAGATAAATGGGCAAGTTTGT
GGAATTGGTTTAACATAACAAATTGGCTGTGGTATATAAAATTATTCATAATGATAGTAGGAGGCTTGGT
AGGTTTAAGAATAGTTTTTGCTGTACTTTCTATAGTGAATAGAGTTAGGCAGGGATATTCACCATTATCG
TTTCAGACCCACCTCCCAACCCCGAGGGGACCCATGCATTGCATCTCAATTAGTCAGCAACCAGGTGTGG
AAAGTCCCCAGGCTCCCCAGCAGGCAGAAGTATGCAAAGCATGCGTCTCAATTAGTCAGCAACCATAGTC
CCGCCCCTAACTCCGCCCATCCCGCCCCTAACTCCGCCCAGTTCCGCCCATTCTCCGCCCCATGGCTGAC
TAATTTTTTTTATTTATGCAGAGGCCGAGGCCGCCTCGGCCTCTGAGCTATTCCAGAAGTAGTGAGGAGG
CTTTTTTGGAGGCCTAGGCTTTTGCAAAAAGCTTTCTAGAGGTACCACCGGAGCTTACCATGACCGAGTA
CAAGCCCACGGTGCGCCTCGCCACCCGCGACGACGTCCCCAGGGCCGTACGCACCCTCGCCGCCGCGTTC
GCCGACTACCCCGCCACGCGCCACACCGTCGATCCGGACCGCCACATCGAGCGGGTCACCGAGCTGCAAG
AACTCTTCCTCACGCGCGTCGGGCTCGACATCGGCAAGGTGTGGGTCGCGGACGACGGCGCCGCCGTGGC
GGTCTGGACCACGCCGGAGAGCGTCGAAGCGGGGGCGGTGTTCGCCGAGATCGGCCCGCGCATGGCCGAG
TTGAGCGGTTCCCGGCTGGCCGCGCAGCAACAGATGGAAGGCCTCCTGGCGCCGCACCGGCCCAAGGAGC
CCGCGTGGTTCCTGGCCACCGTCGGCGTCTCGCCCGACCACCAGGGCAAGGGTCTGGGCAGCGCCGTCGT
GCTCCCCGGAGTGGAGGCGGCCGAGCGCGCCGGGGTGCCCGCCTTCCTGGAGACCTCCGCGCCCCGCAAC
CTCCCCTTCTACGAGCGGCTCGGCTTCACCGTCACCGCCGACGTCGAGGTGCCCGAAGGACCGCGCACCT
GGTGCATGACCCGCAAGCCCGGTGCCAGTTAACGAATTCTAGATCTTGAGACAAATGGCAGTATTCATCC
ACAATTTTAAAAGAAAAGGGGGGATTGGGGGGTACAGTGCAGGGGAAAGAATAGTAGACATAATAGCAAC
AGACATACAAACTAAAGAATTACAAAAACAAATTACAAAAATTCAAAATTTTCGGGTTTATTACAGGGAC
AGCAGAGATCCACTTTGGCGCCGGCTCGAGGCCTGCAGGTGCAAAGATGGATAAAGTTTTAAACAGAGAG
GAATCTTTGCAGCTAATGGACCTTCTAGGTCTTGAAAGGAGTGGGAATTGGCTCCGGTGCCCGTCAGTGG
GCAGAGCGCACATCGCCCACAGTCCCCGAGAAGTTGGGGGGAGGGGTCGGCAATTGAACCGGTGCCTAGA
GAAGGTGGCGCGGGGTAAACTGGGAAAGTGATGTCGTGTACTGGCTCCGCCTTTTTCCCGAGGGTGGGGG
AGAACCGTATATAAGTGCAGTAGTCGCCGTGAACGTTCTTTTTCGCAACGGGTTTGCCGCCAGAACACAG
GTAAGTGCCGTGTGTGGTTCCCGCGGGCCTGGCCTCTTTACGGGTTATGGCCCTTGCGTGCCTTGAATTA
CTTCCACCTGGCTGCAGTACGTGATTCTTGATCCCGAGCTTCGGGTTGGAAGTGGGTGGGAGAGTTCGAG
GCCTTGCGCTTAAGGAGCCCCTTCGCCTCGTGCTTGAGTTGAGGCCTGGCCTGGGCGCTGGGGCCGCCGC
GTGCGAATCTGGTGGCACCTTCGCGCCTGTCTCGCTGCTTTCGATAAGTCTCTAGCCATTTAAAATTTTT
GATGACCTGCTGCGACGCTTTTTTTCTGGCAAGATAGTCTTGTAAATGCGGGCCAAGATCTGCACACTGG
TATTTCGGTTTTTGGGGCCGCGGGCGGCGACGGGGCCCGTGCGTCCCAGCGCACATGTTCGGCGAGGCGG
GGCCTGCGAGCGCGGCCACCGAGAATCGGACGGGGGTAGTCTCAAGCTGGCCGGCCTGCTCTGGTGCCTG
GCCTCGCGCCGCCGTGTATCGCCCCGCCCTGGGCGGCAAGGCTGGCCCGGTCGGCACCAGTTGCGTGAGC
GGAAAGATGGCCGCTTCCCGGCCCTGCTGCAGGGAGCTCAAAATGGAGGACGCGGCGCTCGGGAGAGCGG
GCGGGTGAGTCACCCACACAAAGGAAAAGGGCCTTTCCGTCCTCAGCCGTCGCTTCATGTGACTCCACGG
AGTACCGGGCGCCGTCCAGGCACCTCGATTAGTTCTCGAGCTTTTGGAGTACGTCGTCTTTAGGTTGGGG
GGAGGGGTTTTATGCGATGGAGTTTCCCCACACTGAGTGGGTGGAGACTGAAGTTAGGCCAGCTTGGCAC
TTGATGTAATTCTCCTTGGAATTTGCCCTTTTTGAGTTTGGATCTTGGTTCATTCTCAAGCCTCAGACAG
TGGTTCAAAGTTTTTTTCTTCCATTTCAGGTGTCGTGAGGCTAGCACCGCCACCATGGAAGATATACAAA
CAAATGCGGAACTGAAAAGCACTCAGGAGCAGTCTGTGCCCGCAGATGATTCAATGAAAGTGAAAGATGA
ATACAGTGAAAGAGATGAGAATGTTTTAAAGTCAGAACCCATGGGAAATGCAGAAGAGCCTGAAATCCCT
TACAGCTATTCAAGAGAATATAATGAATATGAAAACATTAAGTTGGAGAGACATGTTGTCTCATTCGATA
GTAGCAGGCCAACCAGTGGAAAGATGAACTGCGATGTGTGTGGATTATCCTGCATCAGCTTCAATGTCTT
AATGGTTCATAAGCGAAGCCATACTGGTGAACGCCCATTCCAGTGTAATCAGTGTGGGGCATCTTTTACT
CAGAAAGGTAACCTCCTCCGCCACATTAAACTGCACACAGGGGAAAAACCTTTTAAGTGTCACCTCTGCA
ACTATGCATGCCAAAGAAGAGATGCGCTCACGGGGCATCTTAGGACACATTCTGTGGAGAAACCCTACAA
ATGTGAGTTTTGTGGAAGGAGTTACAAGCAGAGAAGTTCCCTTGAGGAGCACAAGGAGCGCTGCCGTACA
TTTCTTCAGAGCACTGACCCAGGGGACACTGCAAGTGCGGAGGCAAGACACATCAAAGCAGAGATGGGAA
GTGAAAGAGCTCTCGTACTGGACAGATTAGCAAGCAATGTGGCAAAACGAAAAAGCTCAATGCCTCAGAA
ATTCATTGGTGAGAAGCGCCACTGCTTTGATGTCAACTATAATTCAAGTTACATGTATGAGAAAGAGAGT
GAGCTCATACAGACCCGCATGATGGACCAAGCCATCAATAACGCCATCAGCTATCTTGGCGCCGAAGCCC
TGCGCCCCTTGGTCCAGACACCGCCTGCTCCCACCTCGGAGATGGTTCCAGTTATCAGCAGCATGTATCC
CATAGCCCTCACCCGGGCTGAGATGTCAAACGGTGCCCCTCAAGAGCTGGAAAAGAAAAGCATCCACCTT
CCAGAGAAGAGCGTGCCTTCTGAGAGAGGCCTCTCTCCCAACAATAGTGGCCACGACTCCACGGACACTG
ACAGCAACCATGAAGAACGCCAGAATCACATCTATCAGCAAAATCACATGGTCCTGTCTCGGGCCCGCAA
TGGGATGCCACTTCTGAAGGAGGTTCCCCGCTCTTACGAACTCCTCAAGCCCCCGCCCATCTGCCCAAGA
GACTCCGTCAAAGTGATCAACAAGGAAGGGGAGGTGATGGATGTGTATCGGTGTGACCACTGCCGCGTCC
TCTTCCTGGACTATGTGATGTTCACGATTCACATGGGCTGCCACGGCTTCCGTGACCCTTTCGAGTGTAA
CATGTGTGGATATCGAAGCCATGATCGGTATGAGTTCTCGTCTCACATAGCCAGAGGAGAACACAGAGCC
CTGCTGAAGTAGTAATGAACTAGTCCGTAACTTGAAAGTATTTCGATTTCTTGGCTTTATATATCTTGTG
GAAAGGACGAGGTTATCAGAACCGTACTATCGTCACGCGTTAAGTCGACAATCAACCTCTGGATTACAAA
ATTTGTGAAAGATTGACTGGTATTCTTAACTATGTTGCTCCTTTTACGCTATGTGGATACGCTGCTTTAA
TGCCTTTGTATCATGCTATTGCTTCCCGTATGGCTTTCATTTTCTCCTCCTTGTATAAATCCTGGTTGCT
GTCTCTTTATGAGGAGTTGTGGCCCGTTGTCAGGCAACGTGGCGTGGTGTGCACTGTGTTTGCTGACGCA
ACCCCCACTGGTTGGGGCATTGCCACCACCTGTCAGCTCCTTTCCGGGACTTTCGCTTTCCCCCTCCCTA
TTGCCACGGCGGAACTCATCGCCGCCTGCCTTGCCCGCTGCTGGACAGGGGCTCGGCTGTTGGGCACTGA
CAATTCCGTGGTGTTGTCGGGGAAATCATCGTCCTTTCCTTGGCTGCTCGCCTGTGTTGCCACCTGGATT
CTGCGCGGGACGTCCTTCTGCTACGTCCCTTCGGCCCTCAATCCAGCGGACCTTCCTTCCCGCGGCCTGC
TGCCGGCTCTGCGGCCTCTTCCGCGTCTTCGCCTTCGCCCTCAGACGAGTCGGATCTCCCTTTGGGCCGC
CTCCCCGCGTCGACTTTAAGACCAATGACTTACAAGGCAGCTGTAGATCTTAGCCACTTTTTAAAAGAAA
AGGGGGGACTGGAAGGGCTAATTCACTCCCAACGAAGACAAGATCTGCTTTTTGCTTGTACTGGGTCTCT
CTGGTTAGACCAGATCTGAGCCTGGGAGCTCTCTGGCTAACTAGGGAACCCACTGCTTAAGCCTCAATAA
AGCTTGCCTTGAGTGCTTCAAGTAGTGTGTGCCCGTCTGTTGTGTGACTCTGGTAACTAGAGATCCCTCA
GACCCTTTTAGTCAGTGTGGAAAATCTCTAGCAGTACGTATAGTAGTTCATGTCATCTTATTATTCAGTA
TTTATAACTTGCAAAGAAATGAATATCAGAGAGTGAGAGGAACTTGTTTATTGCAGCTTATAATGGTTAC
AAATAAAGCAATAGCATCACAAATTTCACAAATAAAGCATTTTTTTCACTGCATTCTAGTTGTGGTTTGT
CCAAACTCATCAATGTATCTTATCATGTCTGGCTCTAGCTATCCCGCCCCTAACTCCGCCCATCCCGCCC
CTAACTCCGCCCAGTTCCGCCCATTCTCCGCCCCATGGCTGACTAATTTTTTTTATTTATGCAGAGGCCG
AGGCCGCCTCGGCCTCTGAGCTATTCCAGAAGTAGTGAGGAGGCTTTTTTGGAGGCCTAGGGACGTACCC
AATTCGCCCTATAGTGAGTCGTATTACGCGCGCTCACTGGCCGTCGTTTTACAACGTCGTGACTGGGAAA
ACCCTGGCGTTACCCAACTTAATCGCCTTGCAGCACATCCCCCTTTCGCCAGCTGGCGTAATAGCGAAGA
GGCCCGCACCGATCGCCCTTCCCAACAGTTGCGCAGCCTGAATGGCGAATGGG
[124 nt withheld, positions 7124-7247]
C
[91 nt withheld, positions 7249-7339]
A
[49 nt withheld, positions 7341-7389]
CCTTTGACGTTGGAGTCCACGTTCTTT
[37 nt withheld, positions 7417-7453]
ACCCTATCTCGGTCTATTCTTTTGATTTATAAGGGATTTTGCCGATTTCGGCCTATTGGTTAAAAAATGA
GCTGATTTAACAAAAATTTAACGCGAATTTTAACAAAATATTAACGCTTACAATTTAGGTGGCACTTTTC
GGGGAAATGTGCGCGGAACCCCTATTTGTTTATTTTTCTAAATACATTCAAATATGTATCCGCTCATGAG
ACAATAACCCTGATAAATGCTTCAATAATATTGAAAAAGGAAGAGTATGAGTATTCAACATTTCCGTGTC
GCCCTTATTCCCTTTTTTGCGGCATTTTGCCTTCCTGTTTTTGCTCACCCAGAAACGCTGGTGAAAGTAA
AAGATGCTGAAGATCAGTTGGGTGCACGAGTGGGTTACATCGAACTGGATCTCAACAGCGGTAAGATCCT
TGAGAGTTTTCGCCCCGAAGAACGTTTTCCAATGATGAGCACTTTTAAAGTTCTGCTATGTGGCGCGGTA
TTATCCCGTATTGACGCCGGGCAAGAGCAACTCGGTCGCCGCATACACTATTCTCAGAATGACTTGGTTG
AGTACTCACCAGTCACAGAAAAGCATCTTACGGATGGCATGACAGTAAGAGAATTATGCAGTGCTGCCAT
AACCATGAGTGATAACACTGCGGCCAACTTACTTCTGACAACGATCGGAGGACCGAAGGAGCTAACCGCT
TTTTTGCACAACATGGGGGATCATGTAACTCGCCTTGATCGTTGGGAACCGGAGCTGAATGAAGCCATAC
CAAACGACGAGCGTGACACCACGATGCCTGTAGCAATGGCAACAACGTTGCGCAAACTATTAACTGGCGA
ACTACTTACTCTAGCTTCCCGGCAACAATTAATAGACTGGATGGAGGCGGATAAAGTTGCAGGACCACTT
CTGCGCTCGGCCCTTCCGGCTGGCTGGTTTATTGCTGATAAATCTGGAGCCGGTGAGCGTGGGTCTCGCG
GTATCATTGCAGCACTGGGGCCAGATGGTAAGCCCTCCCGTATCGTAGTTATCTACACGACGGGGAGTCA
GGCAACTATGGATGAACGAAATAGACAGATCGCTGAGATAGGTGCCTCACTGATTAAGCATTGGTAACTG
TCAGACCAAGTTTACTCATATATACTTTAGATTGATTTAAAACTTCATTTTTAATTTAAAAGGATCTAGG
TGAAGATCCTTTTTGATAATCTCATGACCAAAATCCCTTAACGTGAGTTTTCGTTCCACTGAGCGTCAGA
CCCCGTAGAAAAGATCAAAGGATCTTCTTGAGATCCTTTTTTTCTGCGCGTAATCTGCTGCTTGCAAACA
AAAAAACCACCGCTACCAGCGGTGGTTTGTTTGCCGGATCAAGAGCTACCAACTCTTTTTCCGAAGGTAA
CTGGCTTCAGCAGAGCGCAGATACCAAATACTGTTCTTCTAGTGTAGCCGTAGTTAGGCCACCACTTCAA
GAACTCTGTAGCACCGCCTACATACCTCGCTCTGCTAATCCTGTTACCAGTGGCTGCTGCCAGTGGCGAT
AAGTCGTGTCTTACCGGGTTGGACTCAAGACGATAGTTACCGGATAAGGCGCAGCGGTCGGGCTGAACGG
GGGGTTCGTGCACACAGCCCAGCTTGGAGCGAACGACCTACACCGAACTGAGATACCTACAGCGTGAGCT
ATGAGAAAGCGCCACGCTTCCCGAAGGGAGAAAGGCGGACAGGTATCCGGTAAGCGGCAGGGTCGGAACA
GGAGAGCGCACGAGGGAGCTTCCAGGGGGAAACGCCTGGTATCTTTATAGTCCTGTCGGGTTTCGCCACC
TCTGACTTGAGCGTCGATTTTTGTGATGCTCGTCAGGGGGGCGGAGCCTATGGAAAAACGCCAGCAACGC
GGCCTTTTTACGGTTCCTGGCCTTTTGCTGGCCTTTTGCTCACATGTTCTTTCCTGCGTTATCCCCTGAT
TCTGTGGATAACCGTATTACCGCCTTTGAGTGAGCTGATACCGCTCGCCGCAGCCGAACGACCGAGCGCA
GCGAGTCAGTGAGCGAGGAAGCGGAAGAGCGCCCAATACGCAAACCGCCTCTCCCCGCGCGTTGGCCGAT
TCATTAATGCAGCTGGCACGACAGGTTTCCCGACTGGAAAGCGGGCAGTGAGCGCAACGCAATTAATGTG
AGTTAGCTCACTCATTAGGCACCCCAGGCTTTACACTTTATGCTTCCGGCTCGTATGTTGTGTGGAATTG
TGAGCGGATAACAATTTCACACAGGAAACAGCTATGACCATGATTACGCCAAGCGCGCAATTAACCCTCA
CTAAAGGGAACAAAAGCTGGAGCTGCAAGC
