>Addgene plasmid #143004 | TFORF2832 | depositor partial sequence | sequence record 281150 | Insert
ACCGCCACCATGGAAGATATACAAACAAATGCGGAACTGAAAAGCACTCAGGAGCAGTCTGTGCCCGCAG
ATGATTCAATGAAAGTGAAAGATGAATACAGTGAAAGAGATGAGAATGTTTTAAAGTCAGAACCCATGGG
AAATGCAGAAGAGCCTGAAATCCCTTACAGCTATTCAAGAGAATATAATGAATATGAAAACATTAAGTTG
GAGAGACATGTTGTCTCATTCGATAGTAGCAGGCCAACCAGTGGAAAGATGAACTGCGATGTGTGTGGAT
TATCCTGCATCAGCTTCAATGTCTTAATGGTTCATAAGCGAAGCCATACTGGTGAACGCCCATTCCAGTG
TAATCAGTGTGGGGCATCTTTTACTCAGAAAGGTAACCTCCTCCGCCACATTAAACTGCACACAGGGGAA
AAACCTTTTAAGTGTCACCTCTGCAACTATGCATGCCAAAGAAGAGATGCGCTCACGGGGCATCTTAGGA
CACATTCTGTGGAGAAACCCTACAAATGTGAGTTTTGTGGAAGGAGTTACAAGCAGAGAAGTTCCCTTGA
GGAGCACAAGGAGCGCTGCCGTACATTTCTTCAGAGCACTGACCCAGGGGACACTGCAAGTGCGGAGGCA
AGACACATCAAAGCAGAGATGGGAAGTGAAAGAGCTCTCGTACTGGACAGATTAGCAAGCAATGTGGCAA
AACGAAAAAGCTCAATGCCTCAGAAATTCATTGGTGAGAAGCGCCACTGCTTTGATGTCAACTATAATTC
AAGTTACATGTATGAGAAAGAGAGTGAGCTCATACAGACCCGCATGATGGACCAAGCCATCAATAACGCC
ATCAGCTATCTTGGCGCCGAAGCCCTGCGCCCCTTGGTCCAGACACCGCCTGCTCCCACCTCGGAGATGG
TTCCAGTTATCAGCAGCATGTATCCCATAGCCCTCACCCGGGCTGAGATGTCAAACGGTGCCCCTCAAGA
GCTGGAAAAGAAAAGCATCCACCTTCCAGAGAAGAGCGTGCCTTCTGAGAGAGGCCTCTCTCCCAACAAT
AGTGGCCACGACTCCACGGACACTGACAGCAACCATGAAGAACGCCAGAATCACATCTATCAGCAAAATC
ACATGGTCCTGTCTCGGGCCCGCAATGGGATGCCACTTCTGAAGGAGGTTCCCCGCTCTTACGAACTCCT
CAAGCCCCCGCCCATCTGCCCAAGAGACTCCGTCAAAGTGATCAACAAGGAAGGGGAGGTGATGGATGTG
TATCGGTGTGACCACTGCCGCGTCCTCTTCCTGGACTATGTGATGTTCACGATTCACATGGGCTGCCACG
GCTTCCGTGACCCTTTCGAGTGTAACATGTGTGGATATCGAAGCCATGATCGGTATGAGTTCTCGTCTCA
CATAGCCAGAGGAGAACACAGAGCCCTGCTGAAGTAGTAATGAACTAGTCCGTAACTTGAAAGTATTTCG
ATTTCTTGGCTTTATATATCTTGTGGAAAGGACGAGGTTATCAGAACCGTACTATCGTC
