>Addgene plasmid #143004 | TFORF2832 | depositor partial sequence | sequence record 281151 | Barcode
GGTTATCAGAACCGTACTATCGTC
